Addgene plasmid #41182: pCytochrome C-GFP
Depositing lab: Douglas Green. Depositing organization: La Jolla Institute for Immunology. Publication: The coordinate release of cytochrome c during apoptosis is rapid, complete and kinetically invariant. Goldstein JC, Waterhouse NJ, Juin P, Evan GI, Green DR. Nat Cell Biol. 2000 Mar;2(3):156-62. 10.1038/35004029 PubMed 10707086.
Backbone
  Vector backbone: pGFP-N1
  Backbone manufacturer: Clontech
  Total vector size (bp): 5015
  Vector type: Mammalian Expression
Growth in bacteria
  Bacterial resistance: Kanamycin, 50 μg/mL
  Growth temperature: 37°C
  Growth strain: DH5alpha
  Copy number: Unknown
Gene/Insert
  Gene/Insert name: Cytochrome C (alt name: cytog)
  Species: M. musculus (mouse)
  Insert size (bp): 330
  Promoter: CMV
  Tag / fusion protein: GFP (C terminal on insert)
  Cloning method: Restriction Enzyme; 5′ cloning site SalI (destroyed during cloning); 3′ cloning site BglII (destroyed during cloning)
  Sequencing primers: 5′ acgtgtcgacctaatatgggtgatgttgaaaaagg; 3′ acagatctttctcattagtagcctttttaag
Terms and licenses: Academic/Nonprofit Terms; Industry Terms: Not Available to Industry
How to cite: pCytochrome C-GFP was a gift from Douglas Green (Addgene plasmid # 41182 ; http://n2t.net/addgene:41182 ; RRID:Addgene_41182)
