[The description below was written by a language model from this plasmid's Addgene catalogue record and pLannotate feature annotations shown in this document.]
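Description:
pCytochrome C-GFP is a mammalian expression plasmid of about 5.0 kb, built on the Clontech pGFP-N1 backbone, that encodes mouse cytochrome c (Cycs) fused at its C terminus to GFP. The roughly 330 bp cytochrome c insert sits in the remnant of the multiple cloning site, downstream of the human cytomegalovirus immediate early enhancer and promoter. The annotated sequence places the reporter coding region, identified as mammalian codon-optimised EGFP, a short linker distance after the Cycs open reading frame. An SV40 polyadenylation signal terminates the transcript. The record notes that the SalI and BglII sites used for cloning were destroyed in the process.

The plasmid is propagated in E. coli through a high-copy ColE1/pUC-type origin and is selected with kanamycin. Resistance comes from the Tn5 NeoR/KanR aminoglycoside phosphotransferase gene. This gene is preceded by both a bacterial (bla) promoter and the SV40 enhancer/early promoter and is followed by an HSV TK poly(A) signal, so the same marker can support G418 selection of transfected mammalian cells. An f1 origin is also present, which permits single-stranded DNA production. The short large T antigen, ble and bGH poly(A) annotations are only partial matches and do not appear to represent functional elements.

Cytochrome c normally resides in mitochondria and is released into the cytosol when the mitochondrial membrane is permeabilised during apoptosis, where it binds Apaf-1 and triggers caspase-9 activation. The GFP fusion therefore serves as a live-cell fluorescent reporter of this redistribution. This matches the associated publication, which examined the kinetics of cytochrome c release during apoptosis.
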