Features (pLannotate 1.2.2; 15 found; start..end, strand, type, name):
     61..364     +  enhancer       CMV enhancer: human cytomegalovirus immediate early enhancer
    365..568     +  promoter       CMV promoter: human cytomegalovirus (CMV) immediate early promoter
    591..617     +  misc_feature   MCS (fragment): multiple cloning site
    624..938     +  CDS            Cycs: CYC_MOUSE - Experimental evidence at protein level: Swiss-Prot protein existence level 1. Plays a role in apoptosis. Suppression of the anti-apoptotic members or activation of the pro-apoptotic members of the Bcl-2 family leads to altered mitochondrial membrane permeability resulting in release of cytochrome c into the cytosol. Binding of cytochrome c to Apaf-1 triggers the activation of caspase-9, which then accelerates apoptosis by activating other caspases. From Mus musculus (Mouse).
    960..1679    +  CDS            EGFP: the original enhanced GFP (Yang et al., 1996) mammalian codon-optimized
   1696..1779    +  CDS            large T antigen (fragment): large T antigen from SV40 (simian virus 40)
   1802..1923    +  polyA_signal   SV40 poly(A) signal: SV40 polyadenylation signal
   1957..2385    -  rep_origin     f1 ori (sequence partly withheld): f1 bacteriophage origin of replication; arrow indicates direction of (+) strand synthesis
   2412..2516    +  promoter       AmpR promoter: bla
   2518..2875    +  promoter       SV40 promoter: SV40 enhancer and early promoter
   2910..3704    +  CDS            NeoR/KanR: aminoglycoside phosphotransferase from Tn5; aph(3')-II (or nptII); confers resistance to neomycin, kanamycin, and G418 (Geneticin®)
   3725..3877    +  CDS            ble (fragment): BLE_KLEPN - Experimental evidence at protein level: Swiss-Prot protein existence level 1. Binding protein with a strong affinity to the bleomycin family of antibiotics. Binds to CL990; an antimitotic-antibiotic compound. From Klebsiella pneumoniae.
   3936..3983    +  polyA_signal   HSV TK poly(A) signal: herpes simplex virus thymidine kinase polyadenylation signal (Cole and Stacy, 1985)
   4074..4090    -  polyA_signal   bGH poly(A) signal (fragment): bovine growth hormone polyadenylation signal
   4312..4900    +  rep_origin     ori: high-copy-number ColE1/pMB1/pBR322/pUC origin of replication
>Addgene plasmid #41182 | pCytochrome C-GFP | depositor full sequence | sequence record 71467 | pCytochrome C-GFP sequence 5014 bps
TAGTTATTAATAGTAATCAATTACGGGGTCATTAGTTCATAGCCCATATATGGAGTTCCGCGTTACATAA
CTTACGGTAAATGGCCCGCCTGGCTGACCGCCCAACGACCCCCGCCCATTGACGTCAATAATGACGTATG
TTCCCATAGTAACGCCAATAGGGACTTTCCATTGACGTCAATGGGTGGAGTATTTACGGTAAACTGCCCA
CTTGGCAGTACATCAAGTGTATCATATGCCAAGTACGCCCCCTATTGACGTCAATGACGGTAAATGGCCC
GCCTGGCATTATGCCCAGTACATGACCTTATGGGACTTTCCTACTTGGCAGTACATCTACGTATTAGTCA
TCGCTATTACCATGGTGATGCGGTTTTGGCAGTACATCAATGGGCGTGGATAGCGGTTTGACTCACGGGG
ATTTCCAAGTCTCCACCCCATTGACGTCAATGGGAGTTTGTTTTGGCACCAAAATCAACGGGACTTTCCA
AAATGTCGTAACAACTCCGCCCCATTGACGCAAATGGGCGGTAGGCGTGTACGGTGGGAGGTCTATATAA
GCAGAGCTGGTTTAGTGAACCGTCAGATCCGCTAGCGCTACCGGACTCAGATCTCGACCTAATATGGGTG
ATGTTGAAAAAGGCAAGAAGATTTTTGTTCAGAAGTGTGCCCAGTGCCACACTGTGGAAAAGGGAGGCAA
GCATAAGACTGGACCAAATCTCCACGGTCTGTTCGGGCGGAAGACAGGCCAGGCTGCTGGATTCTCTTAC
ACAGATGCCAACAAGAACAAAGGCATCACCTGGGGAGAGGATACCCTGATGGAGTATTTGGAGAATCCCA
AAAAGTACATCCCTGGAACAAAAATGATCTTCGCTGGAATTAAGAAGAAGGGAGAAAGGGCAGACCTAAT
AGCTTATCTTAAAAAGGCTACTAATGAGAAAGATCCACCGGTCGCCACCATGGTGAGCAAGGGCGAGGAG
CTGTTCACCGGGGTGGTGCCCATCCTGGTCGAGCTGGACGGCGACGTAAACGGCCACAAGTTCAGCGTGT
CCGGCGAGGGCGAGGGCGATGCCACCTACGGCAAGCTGACCCTGAAGTTCATCTGCACCACCGGCAAGCT
GCCCGTGCCCTGGCCCACCCTCGTGACCACCCTGACCTACGGCGTGCAGTGCTTCAGCCGCTACCCCGAC
CACATGAAGCAGCACGACTTCTTCAAGTCCGCCATGCCCGAAGGCTACGTCCAGGAGCGCACCATCTTCT
TCAAGGACGACGGCAACTACAAGACCCGCGCCGAGGTGAAGTTCGAGGGCGACACCCTGGTGAACCGCAT
CGAGCTGAAGGGCATCGACTTCAAGGAGGACGGCAACATCCTGGGGCACAAGCTGGAGTACAACTACAAC
AGCCACAACGTCTATATCATGGCCGACAAGCAGAAGAACGGCATCAAGGTGAACTTCAAGATCCGCCACA
ACATCGAGGACGGCAGCGTGCAGCTCGCCGACCACTACCAGCAGAACACCCCCATCGGCGACGGCCCCGT
GCTGCTGCCCGACAACCACTACCTGAGCACCCAGTCCGCCCTGAGCAAAGACCCCAACGAGAAGCGCGAT
CACATGGTCCTGCTGGAGTTCGTGACCGCCGCCGGGATCACTCTCGGCATGGACGAGCTGTACAAGTAAA
GCGGCCGCGACTCTAGATCATAATCAGCCATACCACATTTGTAGAGGTTTTACTTGCTTTAAAAAACCTC
CCACACCTCCCCCTGAACCTGAAACATAAAATGAATGCAATTGTTGTTGTTAACTTGTTTATTGCAGCTT
ATAATGGTTACAAATAAAGCAATAGCATCACAAATTTCACAAATAAAGCATTTTTTTCACTGCATTCTAG
TTGTGGTTTGTCCAAACTCATCAATGTATCTTAAGGCGTAAATTGTAAGCGTTAATATTTTGTTAAAATT
CGCGTTAAATTTTTGTTAAATCAGCTCATTTTTTAACCAATAGGCCGAAATCGGCAAAATCCCTTATAAA
TCAAAAGAATAGACCGAGATAGGGT
[37 nt withheld, positions 2056-2092]
AAAGAACGTGGACTCCAACGTCAAAGG
[49 nt withheld, positions 2120-2168]
T
[91 nt withheld, positions 2170-2260]
G
[124 nt withheld, positions 2262-2385]
CAGGTGGCACTTTTCGGGGAAATGTGCGCGGAACCCCTATTTGTTTATTTTTCTAAATACATTCAAATAT
GTATCCGCTCATGAGACAATAACCCTGATAAATGCTTCAATAATATTGAAAAAGGAAGAGTCCTGAGGCG
GAAAGAACCAGCTGTGGAATGTGTGTCAGTTAGGGTGTGGAAAGTCCCCAGGCTCCCCAGCAGGCAGAAG
TATGCAAAGCATGCATCTCAATTAGTCAGCAACCAGGTGTGGAAAGTCCCCAGGCTCCCCAGCAGGCAGA
AGTATGCAAAGCATGCATCTCAATTAGTCAGCAACCATAGTCCCGCCCCTAACTCCGCCCATCCCGCCCC
TAACTCCGCCCAGTTCCGCCCATTCTCCGCCCCATGGCTGACTAATTTTTTTTATTTATGCAGAGGCCGA
GGCCGCCTCGGCCTCTGAGCTATTCCAGAAGTAGTGAGGAGGCTTTTTTGGAGGCCTAGGCTTTTGCAAA
GATCGATCAAGAGACAGGATGAGGATCGTTTCGCATGATTGAACAAGATGGATTGCACGCAGGTTCTCCG
GCCGCTTGGGTGGAGAGGCTATTCGGCTATGACTGGGCACAACAGACAATCGGCTGCTCTGATGCCGCCG
TGTTCCGGCTGTCAGCGCAGGGGCGCCCGGTTCTTTTTGTCAAGACCGACCTGTCCGGTGCCCTGAATGA
ACTGCAAGACGAGGCAGCGCGGCTATCGTGGCTGGCCACGACGGGCGTTCCTTGCGCAGCTGTGCTCGAC
GTTGTCACTGAAGCGGGAAGGGACTGGCTGCTATTGGGCGAAGTGCCGGGGCAGGATCTCCTGTCATCTC
ACCTTGCTCCTGCCGAGAAAGTATCCATCATGGCTGATGCAATGCGGCGGCTGCATACGCTTGATCCGGC
TACCTGCCCATTCGACCACCAAGCGAAACATCGCATCGAGCGAGCACGTACTCGGATGGAAGCCGGTCTT
GTCGATCAGGATGATCTGGACGAAGAGCATCAGGGGCTCGCGCCAGCCGAACTGTTCGCCAGGCTCAAGG
CGAGCATGCCCGACGGCGAGGATCTCGTCGTGACCCATGGCGATGCCTGCTTGCCGAATATCATGGTGGA
AAATGGCCGCTTTTCTGGATTCATCGACTGTGGCCGGCTGGGTGTGGCGGACCGCTATCAGGACATAGCG
TTGGCTACCCGTGATATTGCTGAAGAGCTTGGCGGCGAATGGGCTGACCGCTTCCTCGTGCTTTACGGTA
TCGCCGCTCCCGATTCGCAGCGCATCGCCTTCTATCGCCTTCTTGACGAGTTCTTCTGAGCGGGACTCTG
GGGTTCGAAATGACCGACCAAGCGACGCCCAACCTGCCATCACGAGATTTCGATTCCACCGCCGCCTTCT
ATGAAAGGTTGGGCTTCGGAATCGTTTTCCGGGACGCCGGCTGGATGATCCTCCAGCGCGGGGATCTCAT
GCTGGAGTTCTTCGCCCACCCTAGGGGGAGGCTAACTGAAACACGGAAGGAGACAATACCGGAAGGAACC
CGCGCTATGACGGCAATAAAAAGACAGAATAAAACGCACGGTGTTGGGTCGTTTGTTCATAAACGCGGGG
TTCGGTCCCAGGGCTGGCACTCTGTCGATACCCCACCGAGACCCCATTGGGGCCAATACGCCCGCGTTTC
TTCCTTTTCCCCACCCCACCCCCCAAGTTCGGGTGAAGGCCCAGGGCTCGCAGCCAACGTCGGGGCGGCA
GGCCCTGCCATAGCCTCAGGTTACTCATATATACTTTAGATTGATTTAAAACTTCATTTTTAATTTAAAA
GGATCTAGGTGAAGATCCTTTTTGATAATCTCATGACCAAAATCCCTTAACGTGAGTTTTCGTTCCACTG
AGCGTCAGACCCCGTAGAAAAGATCAAAGGATCTTCTTGAGATCCTTTTTTTCTGCGCGTAATCTGCTGC
TTGCAAACAAAAAAACCACCGCTACCAGCGGTGGTTTGTTTGCCGGATCAAGAGCTACCAACTCTTTTTC
CGAAGGTAACTGGCTTCAGCAGAGCGCAGATACCAAATACTGTCCTTCTAGTGTAGCCGTAGTTAGGCCA
CCACTTCAAGAACTCTGTAGCACCGCCTACATACCTCGCTCTGCTAATCCTGTTACCAGTGGCTGCTGCC
AGTGGCGATAAGTCGTGTCTTACCGGGTTGGACTCAAGACGATAGTTACCGGATAAGGCGCAGCGGTCGG
GCTGAACGGGGGGTTCGTGCACACAGCCCAGCTTGGAGCGAACGACCTACACCGAACTGAGATACCTACA
GCGTGAGCTATGAGAAAGCGCCACGCTTCCCGAAGGGAGAAAGGCGGACAGGTATCCGGTAAGCGGCAGG
GTCGGAACAGGAGAGCGCACGAGGGAGCTTCCAGGGGGAAACGCCTGGTATCTTTATAGTCCTGTCGGGT
TTCGCCACCTCTGACTTGAGCGTCGATTTTTGTGATGCTCGTCAGGGGGGCGGAGCCTATGGAAAAACGC
CAGCAACGCGGCCTTTTTACGGTTCCTGGCCTTTTGCTGGCCTTTTGCTCACATGTTCTTTCCTGCGTTA
TCCCCTGATTCTGTGGATAACCGTATTACCGCCATGCAT
