>Addgene plasmid #41182 | pCytochrome C-GFP | addgene partial sequence | sequence record 73291 | CMV-F 5'-CGCAAATGGGCGGTAGGCGTG-3'
CTGGTTTAGTGAACCGTCAGATCCGCTAGCGCTACCGGACTCAGATCTCGACCTAATATGGGTGATGTTG
AAAAAGGCAAGAAGATTTTTGTTCAGAAGTGTGCCCAGTGCCACACTGTGGAAAAGGGAGGCAAGCATAA
GACTGGACCAAATCTCCACGGTCTGTTCGGGCGGAAGACAGGCCAGGCTGCTGGATTCTCTTACACAGAT
GCCAACAAGAACAAAGGCATCACCTGGGGAGAGGATACCCTGATGGAGTATTTGGAGAATCCCAAAAAGT
ACATCCCTGGAACAAAAATGATCTTCGCTGGAATTAAGAAGAAGGGAGAAAGGGCAGACCTAATAGCTTA
TCTTAAAAAGGCTACTAATGAGAAAGATCCACCGGTCGCCACCATGGTGAGCAAGGGCGAGGAGCTGTTC
ACCGGGGTGGTGCCCATCCTGGTCGAGCTGGACGGCGACGTAAACGGCCACAAGTTCAGCGTGTCCGGCG
AGGGCGAGGGCGATGCCACCTACGGCAAGCTGACCCTGAAGTTCATCTGCACCACCGGCAAGCTGCCCGT
GCCCTGGCCCACCCTCGTGACCACCCTGACCTACGGCGTGCAGTGCTTCAGCCGCTACCCCGACCACATG
AAGCAGCACGACTTCTTCAAGTCCGCCATGCCCGAAGGCTACGTCCAGGAGCGCACCATCTTCTTCAAGG
ACGACGGCAACTACAAGACCCGCGCCGAGGTGAAGTTCGAGGGCGACACCCTGGTGAACCGCATCGAGCT
GAAGGGCATCGACTTCAAGGAGGACGGCAACATCCTGGGGCACAAGCTGGAGTACAACTACAACAGCCAC
AACGTCTATATCATGGCCGACAAGCAGAAGAACGGCATCAAGGTGAACTTCAAGATCCGCCACAACATCG
AGGACGGCAGCGTGCAGCTCGCCGACCACTACCAGCAGAACACCCCCATCGGCGACGGCCCCGTGCTGCT
GCCCGACAACCAC
